Addgene plasmid #184303: I208L
Purpose: To study dynamics of G-actin using NMR spectroscopy.
Depositing lab: Michael Rosen. Depositing organization: University of Texas Southwestern Medical Center. Publication: Bound nucleotide can control the dynamic architecture of monomeric actin. Ali R, Zahm JA, Rosen MK. Nat Struct Mol Biol. 2022 Apr;29(4):320-328. doi: 10.1038/s41594-022-00743-5. Epub 2022 Mar 24. PubMed 35332323.
Backbone
  Vector backbone: pPICZ B
  Backbone manufacturer: Invitrogen
  Backbone size w/o insert (bp): 3328
  Vector type: Yeast Expression
  Selectable markers: Zeocin
Growth in bacteria
  Bacterial resistance: Bleocin (Zeocin), 50 μg/mL
  Growth temperature: 37°C
  Growth strain: DH5alpha
  Copy number: Unknown
Gene/Insert
  Gene/Insert name: Act5C
  Species: D. melanogaster (fly)
  Insert size (bp): 1431
  Mutation: I208L
  Entrez Gene: Act5C (a.k.a. Dmel_CG4027, A, A4V404_DROME, ACT, ACT1_DROME, ACT5C, Ac5C, Act, Act-5C, Act5, Act5c, Actin, Actin/BAP47, Actin5C, ArpA, BAP47, Bap47, CG4027, Dmel\CG4027, F-ACTIN, F-Actin, F-actin, G-actin, M32055, T11, act, act 5C, act5C, actin, actin5C, actomyosin, anon-EST:fe2D2, beta-Actin, beta-actin, beta-actin/Bap47, chrX:5748184..5748304, cyt5C, f-actin, l(1)G0009, l(1)G0010, l(1)G0025, l(1)G0079, l(1)G0117, l(1)G0177, l(1)G0245, l(1)G0330, l(1)G0420, l(1)G0486)
  Promoter: AOX1
  Tag / fusion protein: B-Thymosin followedby hexahistidine tag (C terminal on insert)
  Cloning method: Restriction Enzyme; 5′ cloning site EcoRI (not destroyed); 3′ cloning site NotI (not destroyed)
  Sequencing primers: 5′ 5'-GACTGGTTCCAATTGACAAGC-3'; 3′ 5'-GCAAATGGCATTCTGACATCC-3'
Resource information
  A portion of this plasmid was derived from a plasmid made by: Lab stock
Terms and licenses: Academic/Nonprofit Terms; Industry Terms: Not Available to Industry
Depositor comments: Insert was expressed in fusion with beta-thymosin4. Can be expressed in GS115.
How to cite: I208L was a gift from Michael Rosen (Addgene plasmid # 184303 ; http://n2t.net/addgene:184303 ; RRID:Addgene_184303)
