[The description below was written by a language model from this plasmid's Addgene catalogue record and pLannotate feature annotations shown in this document.]
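Description:
I208L is a Pichia pastoris (Komagataella phaffii) expression plasmid built on the Invitrogen pPICZ B backbone, carrying Drosophila melanogaster cytoplasmic actin Act5C with an I208L point substitution. The insert was cloned between the EcoRI and NotI sites, both of which are retained. In the annotated 4,633-nt sequence, the actin coding region wraps across the numbering origin and sits directly downstream of the methanol-inducible AOX1 promoter. It is followed in the same orientation by a thymosin β4 coding sequence and then a short hexahistidine stretch, which the annotation software labels as a fragment of a composite tag. The AOX1 terminator closes the expression unit. This matches the catalogue description of a C-terminal β-thymosin plus 6xHis fusion. Thymosin β4 is a monomer-sequestering actin-binding peptide, so fusing it to actin is generally understood to keep the recombinant protein unpolymerised during expression, while the His tag allows affinity purification.

Selection in both hosts relies on a single Sh ble (BleoR) gene conferring Zeocin resistance. It is driven by tandem promoters, the S. cerevisiae TEF1 promoter for yeast and the synthetic EM7 promoter for E. coli, and is terminated by the CYC1 terminator. A high-copy ColE1/pUC-type origin supports propagation in bacteria. No yeast replication origin is annotated, consistent with pPICZ vectors being used by integration into the Pichia genome. The depositor notes that the fusion can be expressed in strain GS115. The stated purpose is to study the dynamics of monomeric G-actin by NMR spectroscopy. The record does not spell out the specific role of the I208L mutation in that work.
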