Features (pLannotate 1.2.2; 11 found; start..end, strand, type, name):
    482..610     +  CDS            TMSB4: TYB4_BOVIN - Also known as THYB4. Experimental evidence at protein level: Swiss-Prot protein existence level 1. Seraspenide inhibits the entry of hematopoietic pluripotent stem cells into the S-phase. From Bos taurus (Bovine).
    674..691     +  CDS            capTEV™ (fragment): composite tag for in vivo biotinylation, TEV protease cleavage, and 6xHis tagging
    702..767     +  CDS            AOX1 (fragment): ALOX1_KOMPC - Experimental evidence at protein level: Swiss-Prot protein existence level 1. Major isoform of alcohol oxidase, which catalyzes the oxidation of methanol to formaldehyde and hydrogen peroxide, the first step in the methanol utilization pathway of methylotrophic yeasts. From Komagataella phaffii (strain ATCC 76273 / CBS 7435 / CECT 11047 / NRRL Y-11430 / Wegner 21-1) (Yeast) (Pichia pastoris).
    771..1017    +  terminator     AOX1 terminator: Pichia pastoris AOX1; transcription terminator for AOX1
   1038..1445    +  promoter       TEF1 promoter: S. cerevisiae TEF1; promoter for EF-1α
   1452..1499    +  promoter       EM7 promoter: synthetic bacterial promoter&nbsp
   1518..1892    +  CDS            BleoR: antibiotic-binding protein; Sh ble from Streptoalloteichus hindustanus; confers resistance to bleomycin, phleomycin, and Zeocin™
   1958..2205    +  terminator     CYC1 terminator: S. cerevisiae CYC1; transcription terminator for CYC1
   2280..2868    -  rep_origin     ori: high-copy-number ColE1/pMB1/pBR322/pUC origin of replication
   2950..3888    +  promoter       AOX1 promoter: Pichia pastoris AOX1; inducible promoter, regulated by methanol
   3897..391     +  CDS            Act5C (across the origin): ACT1_DROME - Experimental evidence at protein level: Swiss-Prot protein existence level 1. Multiple isoforms are involved in various cellular functions such as cytoskeleton structure, cell mobility, chromosome movement and muscle contraction. From Drosophila melanogaster (Fruit fly).
>Addgene plasmid #184303 | I208L | addgene full sequence | sequence record 362192 | Addgene NGS Result
TCAGGTTATTACCATCGGCAACGAAAGATTTCGATGTCCTGAGGCCCTGTTCCAGCCATCATTTTTGGGA
ATGGAGGCATGTGGAATCCACGAGACTACTTACAATTCTATCATGAAGTGTGCTGCAGCTATTAGAAAGG
ACTTGTACGCAAATACGGTCCTGAGTGGAGGAACTACGATGTACCCAGGTATTGCAGATAGAATGCAAAA
GGAAATCACGGCCTTGGCTCCATCTACTATGAAAATTAAAATCATCGCACCACCTGAGCGTAAGTATTCT
GTTTGGATAGGCGGTTCTATATTGGCCTCTCTTAGTACATTCCAACAAATGTGGATCTCTAAACAGGAAT
ACGATGAATCAGGACCAAGTATCGTCCACCGTAAGTGCTTTGGTGGAAGTGGAGGTAGTGGTGGATCCCT
TGAAGTATTGTTTCAGGGCGCTTCTAGAGGAGGATCTGGAGGATCAAGTGGAGGTTCTGCCTCTGATAAG
CCCGACATGGCTGAGATAGAGAAGTTTGATAAATCTAAATTGAAAAAAACTGAGACCCAAGAGAAGAATC
CATTGCCATCTAAGGAAACGATTGAACAGGAAAAGCAGGCTGGTGAAAGTGCGGCCGCCAGCTTTCTAGA
ACAAAAACTCATCTCAGAAGAGGATCTGAATAGCGCCGTCGACCATCATCATCATCATCATTGAGTTTGT
AGCCTTAGACATGACTGTTCCTCAGTTCAAGTTGGGCACTTACGAGAAGACCGGTCTTGCTAGATTCTAA
TCAAGAGGATGTCAGAATGCCATTTGCCTGAGAGATGCAGGCTTCATTTTTGATACTTTTTTATTTGTAA
CCTATATAGTATAGGATTTTTTTTGTCATTTTGTTTCTTCTCGTACGAGCTTGCTCCTGATCAGCCTATC
TCGCAGCTGATGAATATCTTGTGGTAGGGGTTTGGGAAAATCATTCGAGTTTGATGTTTTTCTTGGTATT
TCCCACTCCTCTTCAGAGTACAGAAGATTAAGTGAGACCTTCGTTTGTGCGGATCCCCCACACACCATAG
CTTCAAAATGTTTCTACTCCTTTTTTACTCTTCCAGATTTTCTCGGACTCCGCGCATCGCCGTACCACTT
CAAAACACCCAAGCACAGCATACTAAATTTCCCCTCTTTCTTCCTCTAGGGTGTCGTTAATTACCCGTAC
TAAAGGTTTGGAAAAGAAAAAAGAGACCGCCTCGTTTCTTTTTCTTCGTCGAAAAAGGCAATAAAAATTT
TTATCACGTTTCTTTTTCTTGAAAATTTTTTTTTTTGATTTTTTTCTCTTTCGATGACCTCCCATTGATA
TTTAAGTTAATAAACGGTCTTCAATTTCTCAAGTTTCAGTTTCATTTTTCTTGTTCTATTACAACTTTTT
TTACTTCTTGCTCATTAGAAAGAAAGCATAGCAATCTAATCTAAGGGCGGTGTTGACAATTAATCATCGG
CATAGTATATCGGCATAGTATAATACGACAAGGTGAGGAACTAAACCATGGCCAAGTTGACCAGTGCCGT
TCCGGTGCTCACCGCGCGCGACGTCGCCGGAGCGGTCGAGTTCTGGACCGACCGGCTCGGGTTCTCCCGG
GACTTCGTGGAGGACGACTTCGCCGGTGTGGTCCGGGACGACGTGACCCTGTTCATCAGCGCGGTCCAGG
ACCAGGTGGTGCCGGACAACACCCTGGCCTGGGTGTGGGTGCGCGGCCTGGACGAGCTGTACGCCGAGTG
GTCGGAGGTCGTGTCCACGAACTTCCGGGACGCCTCCGGGCCGGCCATGACCGAGATCGGCGAGCAGCCG
TGGGGGCGGGAGTTCGCCCTGCGCGACCCGGCCGGCAACTGCGTGCACTTCGTGGCCGAGGAGCAGGACT
GACACGTCCGACGCGGCCCGACGGGTCCGAGGCCTCGGAGATCCGTCCCCCTTTTCCTTTGTCGATATCA
TGTAATTAGTTATGTCACGCTTACATTCACGCCCTCCCCCCACATCCGCTCTAACCGAAAAGGAAGGAGT
TAGACAACCTGAAGTCTAGGTCCCTATTTATTTTTTTATAGTTATGTTAGTATTAAGAACGTTATTTATA
TTTCAAATTTTTCTTTTTTTTCTGTACAGACGCGTGTACGCATGTAACATTATACTGAAAACCTTGCTTG
AGAAGGTTTTGGGACGCTCGAAGGCTTTAATTTGCAAGCTGGAGACCAACATGTGAGCAAAAGGCCAGCA
AAAGGCCAGGAACCGTAAAAAGGCCGCGTTGCTGGCGTTTTTCCATAGGCTCCGCCCCCCTGACGAGCAT
CACAAAAATCGACGCTCAAGTCAGAGGTGGCGAAACCCGACAGGACTATAAAGATACCAGGCGTTTCCCC
CTGGAAGCTCCCTCGTGCGCTCTCCTGTTCCGACCCTGCCGCTTACCGGATACCTGTCCGCCTTTCTCCC
TTCGGGAAGCGTGGCGCTTTCTCATAGCTCACGCTGTAGGTATCTCAGTTCGGTGTAGGTCGTTCGCTCC
AAGCTGGGCTGTGTGCACGAACCCCCCGTTCAGCCCGACCGCTGCGCCTTATCCGGTAACTATCGTCTTG
AGTCCAACCCGGTAAGACACGACTTATCGCCACTGGCAGCAGCCACTGGTAACAGGATTAGCAGAGCGAG
GTATGTAGGCGGTGCTACAGAGTTCTTGAAGTGGTGGCCTAACTACGGCTACACTAGAAGAACAGTATTT
GGTATCTGCGCTCTGCTGAAGCCAGTTACCTTCGGAAAAAGAGTTGGTAGCTCTTGATCCGGCAAACAAA
CCACCGCTGGTAGCGGTGGTTTTTTTGTTTGCAAGCAGCAGATTACGCGCAGAAAAAAAGGATCTCAAGA
AGATCCTTTGATCTTTTCTACGGGGTCTGACGCTCAGTGGAACGAAAACTCACGTTAAGGGATTTTGGTC
ATGAGATCAGATCTAACATCCAAAGACGAAAGGTTGAATGAAACCTTTTTGCCATCCGACATCCACAGGT
CCATTCTCACACATAAGTGCCAAACGCAACAGGAGGGGATACACTAGCAGCAGACCGTTGCAAACGCAGG
ACCTCCACTCCTCTTCTCCTCAACACCCACTTTTGCCATCGAAAAACCAGCCCAGTTATTGGGCTTGATT
GGAGCTCGCTCATTCCAATTCCTTCTATTAGGCTACTAACACCATGACTTTATTAGCCTGTCTATCCTGG
CCCCCCTGGCGAGGTTCATGTTTGTTTATTTCCGAATGCAACAAGCTCCGCATTACACCCGAACATCACT
CCAGATGAGGGCTTTCTGAGTGTGGGGTCAAATAGTTTCATGTTCCCCAAATGGCCCAAAACTGACAGTT
TAAACGCTGTCTTGGAACCTAATATGACAAAAGCGTGATCTCATCCAAGATGAACTAAGTTTGGTTCGTT
GAAATGCTAACGGCCAGTTGGTCAAAAAGAAACTTCCAAAAGTCGGCATACCGTTTGTCTTGTTTGGTAT
TGATTGACGAATGCTCAAAAATAATCTCATTAATGCTTAGCGCAGTCTCTCTATCGCTTCTGAACCCCGG
TGCACCTGTGCCGAAACGCAAATGGGGAAACACCCGCTTTTTGGATGATTATGCATTGTCTCCACATTGT
ATGCTTCCAAGATTCTGGTGGGAATACTGCTGATAGCCTAACGTTCATGATCAAAATTTAACTGTTCTAA
CCCCTACTTGACAGCAATATATAAACAGAAGGAAGCTGCCCTGTCTTAAACCTTTTTTTTTATCATCATT
ATTAGCTTACTTTCATAATTGCGACTGGTTCCAATTGACAAGCTTTTGATTTTAACGACTTTTAACGACA
ACTTGAGAAGATCAAAAAACAACTAATTATTCGAAACGAGGAATTCATGTGTGATGAGGAGGTAGCCGCC
TTGGTTGTGGATAACGGTTCAGGTATGTGTAAAGCAGGTTTTGCTGGGGACGACGCCCCTAGAGCTGTTT
TCCCTTCTATTGTAGGTCGACCCCGTCATCAAGGCGTAATGGTCGGCATGGGTCAAAAAGACTCTTACGT
GGGAGACGAAGCTCAATCTAAAAGAGGAATATTGACATTGAAGTACCCAATTGAGCATGGTATAGTTACT
AACTGGGATGACATGGAGAAAATCTGGCATCACACATTCTACAACGAATTGAGAGTGGCACCTGAAGAGC
ATCCAGTCTTATTGACAGAGGCTCCTCTTAATCCAAAAGCCAATAGAGAAAAAATGACCCAAATAATGTT
CGAGACTTTCAACACTCCAGCCATGTATGTCGCCATCCAAGCTGTATTGTCCTTGTATGCTTCAGGCAGA
ACCACGGGAATAGTTTTAGACTCAGGAGATGGGGTCTCTCATACTGTACCAATATACGAAGGTTATGCTT
TACCTCATGCTATTTTGCGTCTAGATTTGGCTGGCCGTGACCTGACTGATTACCTTATGAAAATTCTTAC
AGAACGAGGGTACTCCTTTACCACAACTGCTGAGCGTGAGTTGGTCAGAGATATTAAGGAAAAATTGTGT
TACGTTGCCCTTGATTTTGAACAGGAAATGGCTACAGCTGCATCTAGTAGTTCACTTGAGAAGTCTTACG
AATTGCCAGACGG
